>Addgene plasmid #146918 | pnEK-NvG_M | depositor full sequence | sequence record 289365 | Full Sequence
TGGCGAATGGG
[124 nt withheld, positions 12-135]
C
[91 nt withheld, positions 137-227]
A
[49 nt withheld, positions 229-277]
CCTTTGACGTTGGAGTCCACGTTCTTT
[37 nt withheld, positions 305-341]
ACCCTATCTCGGTCTATTCTTTTGATTTATAAGGGATTTTGCCGATTTCGGCCTATTGGTTAAAAAATGA
GCTGATTTAACAAAAATTTAACGCGAATTTTAACAAAATATTAACGTTTACAATTTCAGGTGGCACTTTT
CGGGGAAATGTGCGCGGAACCCCTATTTGTTTATTTTTCTAAATACATTCAAATATGTATCCGCTCATGA
ATTAATTCTTAGAAAAACTCATCGAGCATCAAATGAAACTGCAATTTATTCATATCAGGATTATCAATAC
CATATTTTTGAAAAAGCCGTTTCTGTAATGAAGGAGAAAACTCACCGAGGCAGTTCCATAGGATGGCAAG
ATCCTGGTATCGGTCTGCGATTCCGACTCGTCCAACATCAATACAACCTATTAATTTCCCCTCGTCAAAA
ATAAGGTTATCAAGTGAGAAATCACCATGAGTGACGACTGAATCCGGTGAGAATGGCAAAAGTTTATGCA
TTTCTTTCCAGACTTGTTCAACAGGCCAGCCATTACGCTCGTCATCAAAATCACTCGCATCAACCAAACC
GTTATTCATTCGTGATTGCGCCTGAGCGAGACGAAATACGCGATCGCTGTTAAAAGGACAATTACAAACA
GGAATCGAATGCAACCGGCGCAGGAACACTGCCAGCGCATCAACAATATTTTCACCTGAATCAGGATATT
CTTCTAATACCTGGAATGCTGTTTTCCCGGGGATCGCAGTGGTGAGTAACCATGCATCATCAGGAGTACG
GATAAAATGCTTGATGGTCGGAAGAGGCATAAATTCCGTCAGCCAGTTTAGTCTGACCATCTCATCTGTA
ACATCATTGGCAACGCTACCTTTGCCATGTTTCAGAAACAACTCTGGCGCATCGGGCTTCCCATACAATC
GATAGATTGTCGCACCTGATTGCCCGACATTATCGCGAGCCCATTTATACCCATATAAATCAGCATCCAT
GTTGGAATTTAATCGCGGCCTAGAGCAAGACGTTTCCCGTTGAATATGGCTCATAACACCCCTTGTATTA
CTGTTTATGTAAGCAGACAGTTTTATTGTTCATGACCAAAATCCCTTAACGTGAGTTTTCGTTCCACTGA
GCGTCAGACCCCGTAGAAAAGATCAAAGGATCTTCTTGAGATCCTTTTTTTCTGCGCGTAATCTGCTGCT
TGCAAACAAAAAAACCACCGCTACCAGCGGTGGTTTGTTTGCCGGATCAAGAGCTACCAACTCTTTTTCC
GAAGGTAACTGGCTTCAGCAGAGCGCAGATACCAAATACTGTCCTTCTAGTGTAGCCGTAGTTAGGCCAC
CACTTCAAGAACTCTGTAGCACCGCCTACATACCTCGCTCTGCTAATCCTGTTACCAGTGGCTGCTGCCA
GTGGCGATAAGTCGTGTCTTACCGGGTTGGACTCAAGACGATAGTTACCGGATAAGGCGCAGCGGTCGGG
CTGAACGGGGGGTTCGTGCACACAGCCCAGCTTGGAGCGAACGACCTACACCGAACTGAGATACCTACAG
CGTGAGCTATGAGAAAGCGCCACGCTTCCCGAAGGGAGAAAGGCGGACAGGTATCCGGTAAGCGGCAGGG
TCGGAACAGGAGAGCGCACGAGGGAGCTTCCAGGGGGAAACGCCTGGTATCTTTATAGTCCTGTCGGGTT
TCGCCACCTCTGACTTGAGCGTCGATTTTTGTGATGCTCGTCAGGGGGGCGGAGCCTATGGAAAAACGCC
AGCAACGCGGCCTTTTTACGGTTCCTGGCCTTTTGCTGGCCTTTTGCTCACATGTTCTTTCCTGCGTTAT
CCCCTGATTCTGTGGATAACCGTATTACCGCCTTTGAGTGAGCTGATACCGCTCGCCGCAGCCGAACGAC
CGAGCGCAGCGAGTCAGTGAGCGAGGAAGCGGAAGAGCGCCTGATGCGGTATTTTCTCCTTACGCATCTG
TGCGGTATTTCACACCGCATATATGGTGCACTCTCAGTACAATCTGCTCTGATGCCGCATAGTTAAGCCA
GTATACACTCCGCTATCGCTACGTGACTGGGTCATGGCTGCGCCCCGACACCCGCCAACACCCGCTGACG
CGCCCTGACGGGCTTGTCTGCTCCCGGCATCCGCTTACAGACAAGCTGTGACCGTCTCCGGGAGCTGCAT
GTGTCAGAGGTTTTCACCGTCATCACCGAAACGCGCGAGGCAGCTGCGGTAAAGCTCATCAGCGTGGTCG
TGAAGCGATTCACAGATGTCTGCCTGTTCATCCGCGTCCAGCTCGTTGAGTTTCTCCAGAAGCGTTAATG
TCTGGCTTCTGATAAAGCGGGCCATGTTAAGGGCGGTTTTTTCCTGTTTGGTCACTGATGCCTCCGTGTA
AGGGGGATTTCTGTTCATGGGGGTAATGATACCGATGAAACGAGAGAGGATGCTCACGATACGGGTTACT
GATGATGAACATGCCCGGTTACTGGAACGTTGTGAGGGTAAACAACTGGCGGTATGGATGCGGCGGGACC
AGAGAAAAATCACTCAGGGTCAATGCCAGCGCTTCGTTAATACAGATGTAGGTGTTCCACAGGGTAGCCA
GCAGCATCCTGCGATGCAGATCCGGAACATAATGGTGCAGGGCGCTGACTTCCGCGTTTCCAGACTTTAC
GAAACACGGAAACCGAAGACCATTCATGTTGTTGCTCAGGTCGCAGACGTTTTGCAGCAGCAGTCGCTTC
ACGTTCGCTCGCGTATCGGTGATTCATTCTGCTAACCAGTAAGGCAACCCCGCCAGCCTAGCCGGGTCCT
CAACGACAGGAGCACGATCATGCGCACCCGTGGGGCCGCCATGCCGGCGATAATGGCCTGCTTCTCGCCG
AAACGTTTGGTGGCGGGACCAGTGACGAAGGCTTGAGCGAGGGCGTGCAAGATTCCGAATACCGCAAGCG
ACAGGCCGATCATCGTCGCGCTCCAGCGAAAGCGGTCCTCGCCGAAAATGACCCAGAGCGCTGCCGGCAC
CTGTCCTACGAGTTGCATGATAAAGAAGACAGTCATAAGTGCGGCGACGATAGTCATGCCCCGCGCCCAC
CGGAAGGAGCTGACTGGGTTGAAGGCTCTCAAGGGCATCGGTCGAGATCCCGGTGCCTAATGAGTGAGCT
AACTTACATTAATTGCGTTGCGCTCACTGCCCGCTTTCCAGTCGGGAAACCTGTCGTGCCAGCTGCATTA
ATGAATCGGCCAACGCGCGGGGAGAGGCGGTTTGCGTATTGGGCGCCAGGGTGGTTTTTCTTTTCACCAG
TGAGACGGGCAACAGCTGATTGCCCTTCACCGCCTGGCCCTGAGAGAGTTGCAGCAAGCGGTCCACGCTG
GTTTGCCCCAGCAGGCGAAAATCCTGTTTGATGGTGGTTAACGGCGGGATATAACATGAGCTGTCTTCGG
TATCGTCGTATCCCACTACCGAGATATCCGCACCAACGCGCAGCCCGGACTCGGTAATGGCGCGCATTGC
GCCCAGCGCCATCTGATCGTTGGCAACCAGCATCGCAGTGGGAACGATGCCCTCATTCAGCATTTGCATG
GTTTGTTGAAAACCGGACATGGCACTCCAGTCGCCTTCCCGTTCCGCTATCGGCTGAATTTGATTGCGAG
TGAGATATTTATGCCAGCCAGCCAGACGCAGACGCGCCGAGACAGAACTTAATGGGCCCGCTAACAGCGC
GATTTGCTGGTGACCCAATGCGACCAGATGCTCCACGCCCAGTCGCGTACCGTCTTCATGGGAGAAAATA
ATACTGTTGATGGGTGTCTGGTCAGAGACATCAAGAAATAACGCCGGAACATTAGTGCAGGCAGCTTCCA
CAGCAATGGCATCCTGGTCATCCAGCGGATAGTTAATGATCAGCCCACTGACGCGTTGCGCGAGAAGATT
GTGCACCGCCGCTTTACAGGCTTCGACGCCGCTTCGTTCTACCATCGACACCACCACGCTGGCACCCAGT
TGATCGGCGCGAGATTTAATCGCCGCGACAATTTGCGACGGCGCGTGCAGGGCCAGACTGGAGGTGGCAA
CGCCAATCAGCAACGACTGTTTGCCCGCCAGTTGTTGTGCCACGCGGTTGGGAATGTAATTCAGCTCCGC
CATCGCCGCTTCCACTTTTTCCCGCGTTTTCGCAGAAACGTGGCTGGCCTGGTTCACCACGCGGGAAACG
GTCTGATAAGAGACACCGGCATACTCTGCGACATCGTATAACGTTACTGGTTTCACATTCACCACCCTGA
ATTGACTCTCTTCCGGGCGCTATCATGCCATACCGCGAAAGGTTTTGCGCCATTCGATGGTGTCCGGGAT
CTCGACGCTCTCCCTTATGCGACTCCTGCATTAGGAAGCAGCCCAGTAGTAGGTTGAGGCCGTTGAGCAC
CGCCGCCGCAAGGAATGGTGCATGCAAGGAGATGGCGCCCAACAGTCCCCCGGCCACGGGGCCTGCCACC
ATACCCACGCCGAAACAAGCGCTCATGAGCCCGAAGTGGCGAGCCCGATCTTCCCCATCGGTGATGTCGG
CGATATAGGCGCCAGCAACCGCACCTGTGGCGCCGGTGATGCCGGCCACGATGCGTCCGGCGTAGAGGAT
CGAGATCTCGATCCCGCGAAATTAATACGACTCACTATAGGGGAATTGTGAGCGGATAACAATTCCCCAC
TAGTAATAATTTTGTTTAACTTTAAGAAGGAGATATACCATGGCCCCTATACTAGGTTATTGGAAAATTA
AGGGCCTTGTGCAACCCACTCGACTTCTTTTGGAATATCTTGAAGAAAAATATGAAGAGCATTTGTATGA
GCGCGATGAAGGTGATAAATGGCGAAACAAAAAGTTTGAATTGGGTTTGGAGTTTCCCAATCTTCCTTAT
TATATTGATGGTGATGTTAAATTAACACAGTCTATGGCCATCATACGTTATATAGCTGACAAGCACAACA
TGTTGGGTGGTTGTCCAAAAGAGCGTGCAGAGATTTCAATGCTTGAAGGAGCGGTTTTGGATATTAGATA
CGGTGTTTCGAGAATTGCATATAGTAAAGACTTTGAAACTCTCAAAGTTGATTTTCTTAGCAAGCTACCT
GAAATGCTGAAAATGTTCGAAGATCGTTTATGTCATAAAACATATTTAAATGGTGATCATGTAACCCATC
CTGACTTCATGTTGTATGACGCTCTTGATGTTGTTTTATACATGGACCCAATGTGCCTGGATGCGTTCCC
AAAATTAGTTTGTTTTAAAAAACGTATTGAAGCTATCCCACAAATTGATAAGTACTTGAAATCCAGCAAG
TATATAGCATGGCCTTTGCAGGGCTGGCAAGCCACGTTTGGTGGTGGCGACCATCCGCCAAAATCGGATG
GTACCGGCAGCGGCGAAAACCTTTACTTCCAGGGCCATATGCTCGAGCTTAAGCAATTGGGATCCTAATA
GTCTAGAGCTAGCCCTAGGAGATCCGGCTGCTAACAAAGCCCGAAAGGAAGCTGAGTTGGCTGCTGCCAC
CGCTGAGCAATAACTAGCATAACCCCTTGGGGCCTCTAAACGGGTCTTGAGGGGTTTTTTGCTGAAAGGA
GGAACTATATCCGGAT
Features (pLannotate 1.2.2; 18 found; start..end, strand, type, name):
     12..467     +  rep_origin     f1 ori (sequence partly withheld): f1 bacteriophage origin of replication; arrow indicates direction of (+) strand synthesis
    494..551     +  promoter       AmpR promoter (fragment): bla
    560..1375    -  CDS            KanR: aminoglycoside phosphotransferase; aph(3')-Ia; confers resistance to kanamycin in bacteria or G418 (Geneticin®) in eukaryotes
   1497..2085    +  rep_origin     ori: high-copy-number ColE1/pMB1/pBR322/pUC origin of replication
   2271..2413    -  misc_feature   bom: basis of mobility region from pBR322
   2515..2706    -  CDS            rop: Rop protein, which maintains plasmids at low copy number; rop
   2723..3103    +  CDS            YPB1_ECOLX: Protein predicted: Swiss-Prot protein existence level 4. From Escherichia coli.
   3175..3466    -  CDS            TcR (fragment): tetracycline efflux protein; tet; confers resistance to tetracycline
   3481..3502    -  protein_bind   CAP binding site: CAP binding activates transcription in the presence of cAMP. E. coli catabolite activator protein
   3515..4597    -  CDS            lacI: lac repressor; lacI; The lac repressor binds to the lac operator to inhibit transcription in E. coli. This inhibition can be relieved by adding lactose or isopropyl-β-D-thiogalactopyranoside (IPTG).
   4598..4675    -  promoter       lacI promoter: lacI
   4683..4962    -  CDS            TcR (fragment): tetracycline efflux protein; tet; confers resistance to tetracycline
   4984..5002    +  promoter       T7 promoter: promoter for bacteriophage T7 RNA polymerase
   5003..5027    +  protein_bind   lac operator: The lac repressor binds to the lac operator to inhibit transcription in E. coli. This inhibition can be relieved by adding lactose or isopropyl-β-D-thiogalactopyranoside (IPTG). lac repressor encoded by lacI
   5042..5064    +  RBS            RBS: efficient ribosome binding site from bacteriophage T7 gene 10 (Olins and Rangwala, 1989)
   5075..5725    +  CDS            GST: glutathione S-transferase from Schistosoma japonicum
   5828..5877    +  CDS            SET1 (fragment): solubility-enhancement tag derived from T7 phage gene 10B
   5885..5932    +  terminator     T7 terminator: transcription terminator for bacteriophage T7 RNA polymerase
