[The description below was written by a language model from this plasmid's Addgene catalogue record and pLannotate feature annotations shown in this document.]
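Description:
pnEK-NvG_M is an empty bacterial expression backbone of about 6 kb, built on the pnEK vector and organised like a pET-type T7 expression plasmid. It replicates in E. coli from a ColE1/pMB1-family origin. The adjacent pBR322-derived bom region and the rop gene are retained, which fits the low copy number listed in the catalogue. Selection is with kanamycin through an aminoglycoside phosphotransferase (KanR) gene. An f1 phage origin is also present, which in principle allows single-stranded DNA production. The short tetracycline-resistance fragments, the partial AmpR promoter and a predicted E. coli open reading frame look like non-functional leftovers from pBR322-lineage ancestors.

The expression cassette consists of a T7 promoter directly followed by a lac operator, the strong ribosome binding site from T7 gene 10, and a coding sequence for Schistosoma japonicum glutathione S-transferase. About 100 bp downstream of GST lies a short fragment annotated as a T7 gene 10-derived solubility tag, and a T7 terminator closes the unit. A plasmid-borne lacI gene with its own promoter supplies repressor, so transcription stays low until IPTG is added in a host that provides T7 RNA polymerase. No insert is recorded. The layout suggests that a gene of interest is cloned downstream of GST to make an N-terminal GST fusion for improved solubility and glutathione affinity purification, but the record annotates neither the cloning sites nor any protease cleavage site in the linker. The associated publication concerns co-expression strategies for assembling multiprotein complexes in bacteria, so the vector probably belongs to a compatible plasmid series for that purpose. The depositor notes that the supplied sequence may be theoretical rather than fully verified.
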