Addgene plasmid #146918: pnEK-NvG_M
Purpose: (Empty Backbone) Bacterial Expression vector
Depositing lab: Elisa Izaurralde. Depositing organization: Max Planck Institute for Developmental Biology. Publication: Deciphering correct strategies for multiprotein complex assembly by co-expression: application to complexes as large as the histone octamer. Diebold ML, Fribourg S, Koch M, Metzger T, Romier C. J Struct Biol. 2011 Aug;175(2):178-88. doi: 10.1016/j.jsb.2011.02.001. Epub 2011 Feb 12. PubMed 21320604.
Backbone
  Vector backbone: pnEK
  Vector type: Bacterial Expression
Growth in bacteria
  Bacterial resistance: Kanamycin, 50 μg/mL
  Growth temperature: 37°C
  Growth strain: DH5alpha
  Copy number: Low Copy
Gene/Insert
  Gene/Insert name: None
Terms and licenses: Academic/Nonprofit Terms; Industry Terms: Not Available to Industry
Depositor comments: Plasmids from this collection were made available to the research community and donated after the lab closed. Please note that the sequence provided by the depositing laboratory may be theoretical/predicted or based on Sanger sequencing results. There may be discrepancies between sequencing results obtained by Addgene and the depositor sequence. If an Addgene verified sequence is not available, please contact before placing your order to request that our lab fully sequence the plasmid.
How to cite: pnEK-NvG_M was a gift from Elisa Izaurralde (Addgene plasmid # 146918 ; http://n2t.net/addgene:146918 ; RRID:Addgene_146918)
